Addgene plasmid #233888: pLJC2-NADK-3xFLAG
Purpose: lentiviral overexpression vector for NADK
Depositing lab: Jason Cantor. Depositing organization: Morgridge Institute for Research. Publication: Cytosolic NADK is conditionally essential for folate-dependent nucleotide synthesis. Flickinger KM, Mellado Fritz CA, Huggler KS, Wade GM, Chang GR, Fox KC, Simcox JA, Cantor JR. Nat Metab. 2025 May 2. doi: 10.1038/s42255-025-01272-3. PubMed 40316835.
Backbone
  Vector backbone: pLJC2
  Vector type: Mammalian Expression, Lentiviral
  Selectable markers: Puromycin
Growth in bacteria
  Bacterial resistance: Ampicillin, 100 μg/mL
  Growth temperature: 37°C
  Growth strain: NEB Stable
  Copy number: High Copy
Gene/Insert
  Gene/Insert name: NADK
  Species: H. sapiens (human)
  Entrez Gene: NADK (a.k.a. RP1-283E3.6, dJ283E3.1)
  Promoter: CMV
  Tag / fusion protein: 3xFLAG (C terminal on insert)
  Cloning method: Restriction Enzyme; 5′ cloning site PacI (unknown if destroyed); 3′ cloning site NotI (unknown if destroyed)
  Sequencing primers: 5′ TGTACGGTGGGAGGTCTATATAAG; 3′ CCCTTTTCTTTTAAAATTGTGGATGAATACTGCC
Terms and licenses: Academic/Nonprofit Terms; Industry Terms: Not Available to Industry
Depositor comments: Insert sequence is a codon-optimized gBLOCK (IDT)
How to cite: pLJC2-NADK-3xFLAG was a gift from Jason Cantor (Addgene plasmid # 233888 ; http://n2t.net/addgene:233888 ; RRID:Addgene_233888)
