[The description below was written by a language model from this plasmid's Addgene catalogue record and pLannotate feature annotations shown in this document.]
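Description:
pLJC2-NADK-3xFLAG is a lentiviral transfer plasmid built on the pLJC2 backbone for stable overexpression of human NADK (NAD kinase) in mammalian cells. It is propagated in E. coli through a high-copy ColE1/pUC-type origin with ampicillin resistance (bla). The bacterial portion also carries an f1 origin, lac promoter/operator remnants with lacZα and lacI fragments, and T3 and T7 promoters left over from the parental cloning vector. An SV40 origin and SV40 polyadenylation signal lie downstream of the 3' LTR.

The viral portion has a third-generation, self-inactivating layout. An RSV promoter drives a truncated HIV-1 5' LTR to produce the genomic RNA in packaging cells. This is followed by the Ψ packaging signal with a partial gag sequence, and the Rev response element for Rev-dependent nuclear export. The 3' LTR carries a U3 deletion, which silences LTR promoter activity after integration. Inside the provirus, a residual U6 promoter fragment sits next to a partial CMV enhancer and the CMV immediate-early promoter, which drives the NADK open reading frame. The depositor notes that the insert is a codon-optimized synthetic fragment, cloned between PacI and NotI sites and carrying a C-terminal 3xFLAG epitope for detection or immunoprecipitation. A cPPT/CTS element follows the insert. A separate human PGK promoter then expresses puromycin N-acetyltransferase, allowing puromycin selection of transduced cells.

The construct is used to make lentivirus for expressing tagged NADK. The associated publication concerns the conditional requirement for cytosolic NADK in folate-dependent nucleotide synthesis.
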