Features (pLannotate 1.2.2; 29 found; start..end, strand, type, name):
    412..495     +  CDS            nef (fragment): NEF_HV1Z2 - Experimental evidence at protein level: Swiss-Prot protein existence level 1. Extracellular Nef protein targets CD4(+) T-lymphocytes for apoptosis by interacting with CXCR4 surface receptors. From Human immunodeficiency virus type 1 group M subtype D (isolate Z2/CDC-Z34) (HIV-1).
    497..730     +  LTR            3' LTR (ΔU3): self-inactivating 3' long terminal repeat (LTR) from HIV-1
    802..923     +  polyA_signal   SV40 poly(A) signal: SV40 polyadenylation signal
    963..1098    +  rep_origin     SV40 ori: SV40 origin of replication
   1119..1137    -  promoter       T7 promoter: promoter for bacteriophage T7 RNA polymerase
   1145..1300    +  CDS            lacZα (fragment): LacZα fragment of β-galactosidase; lacZ fragment
   1305..1733    +  rep_origin     f1 ori (sequence partly withheld): f1 bacteriophage origin of replication; arrow indicates direction of (+) strand synthesis
   1786..1890    +  promoter       AmpR promoter: bla
   1891..2751    +  CDS            AmpR: β-lactamase; bla; confers resistance to ampicillin, carbenicillin, and related antibiotics
   2922..3510    +  rep_origin     ori: high-copy-number ColE1/pMB1/pBR322/pUC origin of replication
   3693..3785    +  CDS            lacI (fragment): lac repressor; lacI; The lac repressor binds to the lac operator to inhibit transcription in E. coli. This inhibition can be relieved by adding lactose or isopropyl-β-D-thiogalactopyranoside (IPTG).
   3798..3819    +  protein_bind   CAP binding site: CAP binding activates transcription in the presence of cAMP. E. coli catabolite activator protein
   3834..3864    +  promoter       lac promoter: promoter for the E. coli lac operon
   3872..3888    +  protein_bind   lac operator: The lac repressor binds to the lac operator to inhibit transcription in E. coli. This inhibition can be relieved by adding lactose or isopropyl-β-D-thiogalactopyranoside (IPTG). lac repressor encoded by lacI
   3933..3951    +  promoter       T3 promoter: promoter for bacteriophage T3 RNA polymerase
   3979..4205    +  promoter       RSV promoter: Rous sarcoma virus enhancer/promoter
   4206..4386    +  LTR            5' LTR (truncated): truncated 5' long terminal repeat (LTR) from HIV-1
   4433..4558    +  misc_feature   HIV-1 Ψ: packaging signal of human immunodeficiency virus type 1
   4542..4905    +  CDS            HIV-1 gag (fragment): gag protein from human immunodeficiency virus 1; gag
   5051..5284    +  misc_feature   RRE: The Rev response element (RRE) of HIV-1 allows for Rev-dependent mRNA export from the nucleus to the cytoplasm.
   5661..5761    +  CDS            Rev (fragment): human immunodeficiency virus 1 (HIV-1) Rev protein; rev; enhances nuclear export of unspliced and incompletely spliced viral mRNAs
   5811..5994    +  promoter       U6 promoter (fragment): RNA polymerase III promoter for human U6 snRNA
   5985..6119    +  enhancer       CMV enhancer (fragment): human cytomegalovirus immediate early enhancer; contains an 18-bp deletion relative to the standard CMV enhancer
   6120..6323    +  promoter       CMV promoter: human cytomegalovirus (CMV) immediate early promoter
   6376..7686    +  CDS            NADK: NADK_HUMAN - Experimental evidence at protein level: Swiss-Prot protein existence level 1. From Homo sapiens (Human).
   7735..7800    +  CDS            3xFLAG: three tandem FLAG® epitope tags, followed by an enterokinase cleavage site
   7848..7965    +  misc_feature   cPPT/CTS: central polypurine tract and central termination sequence of HIV-1
   8014..8524    +  promoter       hPGK promoter: human phosphoglycerate kinase 1 promoter
   8546..369     +  CDS            PuroR (across the origin): puromycin N-acetyltransferase; pac from Streptomyces alboniger; confers resistance to puromycin
>Addgene plasmid #233888 | pLJC2-NADK-3xFLAG | addgene full sequence | sequence record 465958 | Addgene NGS Result
ACGCCGGAGAGCGTCGAAGCGGGGGCGGTGTTCGCCGAGATCGGCCCGCGCATGGCCGAGTTGAGCGGTT
CCCGGCTGGCCGCGCAGCAACAGATGGAAGGCCTCCTGGCGCCGCACCGGCCCAAGGAGCCCGCGTGGTT
CCTGGCCACCGTCGGCGTCTCGCCCGACCACCAGGGCAAGGGTCTGGGCAGCGCCGTCGTGCTCCCCGGA
GTGGAGGCGGCCGAGCGCGCCGGGGTGCCCGCCTTCCTGGAGACCTCCGCGCCCCGCAACCTCCCCTTCT
ACGAGCGGCTCGGCTTCACCGTCACCGCCGACGTCGAGGTGCCCGAAGGACCGCGCACCTGGTGCATGAC
CCGCAAGCCCGGTGCCTGACGCCCGCCCCACGACCCGCAGCGCCCGACCGAAAGGAGCGCACGACCCCAT
GCATCGGTACCTTTAAGACCAATGACTTACAAGGCAGCTGTAGATCTTAGCCACTTTTTAAAAGAAAAGG
GGGGACTGGAAGGGCTAATTCACTCCCAACGAAGACAAGATCTGCTTTTTGCTTGTACTGGGTCTCTCTG
GTTAGACCAGATCTGAGCCTGGGAGCTCTCTGGCTAACTAGGGAACCCACTGCTTAAGCCTCAATAAAGC
TTGCCTTGAGTGCTTCAAGTAGTGTGTGCCCGTCTGTTGTGTGACTCTGGTAACTAGAGATCCCTCAGAC
CCTTTTAGTCAGTGTGGAAAATCTCTAGCAGTAGTAGTTCATGTCATCTTATTATTCAGTATTTATAACT
TGCAAAGAAATGAATATCAGAGAGTGAGAGGAACTTGTTTATTGCAGCTTATAATGGTTACAAATAAAGC
AATAGCATCACAAATTTCACAAATAAAGCATTTTTTTCACTGCATTCTAGTTGTGGTTTGTCCAAACTCA
TCAATGTATCTTATCATGTCTGGCTCTAGCTATCCCGCCCCTAACTCCGCCCATCCCGCCCCTAACTCCG
CCCAGTTCCGCCCATTCTCCGCCCCATGGCTGACTAATTTTTTTTATTTATGCAGAGGCCGAGGCCGCCT
CGGCCTCTGAGCTATTCCAGAAGTAGTGAGGAGGCTTTTTTGGAGGCCTAGGGACGTACCCAATTCGCCC
TATAGTGAGTCGTATTACGCGCGCTCACTGGCCGTCGTTTTACAACGTCGTGACTGGGAAAACCCTGGCG
TTACCCAACTTAATCGCCTTGCAGCACATCCCCCTTTCGCCAGCTGGCGTAATAGCGAAGAGGCCCGCAC
CGATCGCCCTTCCCAACAGTTGCGCAGCCTGAATGGCGAATGGG
[124 nt withheld, positions 1305-1428]
C
[91 nt withheld, positions 1430-1520]
A
[49 nt withheld, positions 1522-1570]
CCTTTGACGTTGGAGTCCACGTTCTTT
[37 nt withheld, positions 1598-1634]
ACCCTATCTCGGTCTATTCTTTTGATTTATAAGGGATTTTGCCGATTTCGGCCTATTGGTTAAAAAATGA
GCTGATTTAACAAAAATTTAACGCGAATTTTAACAAAATATTAACGCTTACAATTTAGGTGGCACTTTTC
GGGGAAATGTGCGCGGAACCCCTATTTGTTTATTTTTCTAAATACATTCAAATATGTATCCGCTCATGAG
ACAATAACCCTGATAAATGCTTCAATAATATTGAAAAAGGAAGAGTATGAGTATTCAACATTTCCGTGTC
GCCCTTATTCCCTTTTTTGCGGCATTTTGCCTTCCTGTTTTTGCTCACCCAGAAACGCTGGTGAAAGTAA
AAGATGCTGAAGATCAGTTGGGTGCACGAGTGGGTTACATCGAACTGGATCTCAACAGCGGTAAGATCCT
TGAGAGTTTTCGCCCCGAAGAACGTTTTCCAATGATGAGCACTTTTAAAGTTCTGCTATGTGGCGCGGTA
TTATCCCGTATTGACGCCGGGCAAGAGCAACTCGGTCGCCGCATACACTATTCTCAGAATGACTTGGTTG
AGTACTCACCAGTCACAGAAAAGCATCTTACGGATGGCATGACAGTAAGAGAATTATGCAGTGCTGCCAT
AACCATGAGTGATAACACTGCGGCCAACTTACTTCTGACAACGATCGGAGGACCGAAGGAGCTAACCGCT
TTTTTGCACAACATGGGGGATCATGTAACTCGCCTTGATCGTTGGGAACCGGAGCTGAATGAAGCCATAC
CAAACGACGAGCGTGACACCACGATGCCTGTAGCAATGGCAACAACGTTGCGCAAACTATTAACTGGCGA
ACTACTTACTCTAGCTTCCCGGCAACAATTAATAGACTGGATGGAGGCGGATAAAGTTGCAGGACCACTT
CTGCGCTCGGCCCTTCCGGCTGGCTGGTTTATTGCTGATAAATCTGGAGCCGGTGAGCGTGGGTCTCGCG
GTATCATTGCAGCACTGGGGCCAGATGGTAAGCCCTCCCGTATCGTAGTTATCTACACGACGGGGAGTCA
GGCAACTATGGATGAACGAAATAGACAGATCGCTGAGATAGGTGCCTCACTGATTAAGCATTGGTAACTG
TCAGACCAAGTTTACTCATATATACTTTAGATTGATTTAAAACTTCATTTTTAATTTAAAAGGATCTAGG
TGAAGATCCTTTTTGATAATCTCATGACCAAAATCCCTTAACGTGAGTTTTCGTTCCACTGAGCGTCAGA
CCCCGTAGAAAAGATCAAAGGATCTTCTTGAGATCCTTTTTTTCTGCGCGTAATCTGCTGCTTGCAAACA
AAAAAACCACCGCTACCAGCGGTGGTTTGTTTGCCGGATCAAGAGCTACCAACTCTTTTTCCGAAGGTAA
CTGGCTTCAGCAGAGCGCAGATACCAAATACTGTTCTTCTAGTGTAGCCGTAGTTAGGCCACCACTTCAA
GAACTCTGTAGCACCGCCTACATACCTCGCTCTGCTAATCCTGTTACCAGTGGCTGCTGCCAGTGGCGAT
AAGTCGTGTCTTACCGGGTTGGACTCAAGACGATAGTTACCGGATAAGGCGCAGCGGTCGGGCTGAACGG
GGGGTTCGTGCACACAGCCCAGCTTGGAGCGAACGACCTACACCGAACTGAGATACCTACAGCGTGAGCT
ATGAGAAAGCGCCACGCTTCCCGAAGGGAGAAAGGCGGACAGGTATCCGGTAAGCGGCAGGGTCGGAACA
GGAGAGCGCACGAGGGAGCTTCCAGGGGGAAACGCCTGGTATCTTTATAGTCCTGTCGGGTTTCGCCACC
TCTGACTTGAGCGTCGATTTTTGTGATGCTCGTCAGGGGGGCGGAGCCTATGGAAAAACGCCAGCAACGC
GGCCTTTTTACGGTTCCTGGCCTTTTGCTGGCCTTTTGCTCACATGTTCTTTCCTGCGTTATCCCCTGAT
TCTGTGGATAACCGTATTACCGCCTTTGAGTGAGCTGATACCGCTCGCCGCAGCCGAACGACCGAGCGCA
GCGAGTCAGTGAGCGAGGAAGCGGAAGAGCGCCCAATACGCAAACCGCCTCTCCCCGCGCGTTGGCCGAT
TCATTAATGCAGCTGGCACGACAGGTTTCCCGACTGGAAAGCGGGCAGTGAGCGCAACGCAATTAATGTG
AGTTAGCTCACTCATTAGGCACCCCAGGCTTTACACTTTATGCTTCCGGCTCGTATGTTGTGTGGAATTG
TGAGCGGATAACAATTTCACACAGGAAACAGCTATGACCATGATTACGCCAAGCGCGCAATTAACCCTCA
CTAAAGGGAACAAAAGCTGGAGCTGCAAGCTTAATGTAGTCTTATGCAATACTCTTGTAGTCTTGCAACA
TGGTAACGATGAGTTAGCAACATGCCTTACAAGGAGAGAAAAAGCACCGTGCATGCCGATTGGTGGAAGT
AAGGTGGTACGATCGTGCCTTATTAGGAAGGCAACAGACGGGTCTGACATGGATTGGACGAACCACTGAA
TTGCCGCATTGCAGAGATATTGTATTTAAGTGCCTAGCTCGATACATAAACGGGTCTCTCTGGTTAGACC
AGATCTGAGCCTGGGAGCTCTCTGGCTAACTAGGGAACCCACTGCTTAAGCCTCAATAAAGCTTGCCTTG
AGTGCTTCAAGTAGTGTGTGCCCGTCTGTTGTGTGACTCTGGTAACTAGAGATCCCTCAGACCCTTTTAG
TCAGTGTGGAAAATCTCTAGCAGTGGCGCCCGAACAGGGACTTGAAAGCGAAAGGGAAACCAGAGGAGCT
CTCTCGACGCAGGACTCGGCTTGCTGAAGCGCGCACGGCAAGAGGCGAGGGGCGGCGACTGGTGAGTACG
CCAAAAATTTTGACTAGCGGAGGCTAGAAGGAGAGAGATGGGTGCGAGAGCGTCAGTATTAAGCGGGGGA
GAATTAGATCGCGATGGGAAAAAATTCGGTTAAGGCCAGGGGGAAAGAAAAAATATAAATTAAAACATAT
AGTATGGGCAAGCAGGGAGCTAGAACGATTCGCAGTTAATCCTGGCCTGTTAGAAACATCAGAAGGCTGT
AGACAAATACTGGGACAGCTACAACCATCCCTTCAGACAGGATCAGAAGAACTTAGATCATTATATAATA
CAGTAGCAACCCTCTATTGTGTGCATCAAAGGATAGAGATAAAAGACACCAAGGAAGCTTTAGACAAGAT
AGAGGAAGAGCAAAACAAAAGTAAGACCACCGCACAGCAAGCAGCAGCTGATCTTCAGACCTGGAGGAGG
AGATATGAGGGACAATTGGAGAAGTGAATTATATAAATATAAAGTAGTAAAAATTGAACCATTAGGAGTA
GCACCCACCAAGGCAAAGAGAAGAGTGGTGCAGAGAGAAAAAAGAGCAGTGGGAATAGGAGCTTTGTTCC
TTGGGTTCTTGGGAGCAGCAGGAAGCACTATGGGCGCAGCGTCAATGACGCTGACGGTACAGGCCAGACA
ATTATTGTCTGGTATAGTGCAGCAGCAGAACAATTTGCTGAGGGCTATTGAGGCGCAACAGCATCTGTTG
CAACTCACAGTCTGGGGCATCAAGCAGCTCCAGGCAAGAATCCTGGCTGTGGAAAGATACCTAAAGGATC
AACAGCTCCTGGGGATTTGGGGTTGCTCTGGAAAACTCATTTGCACCACTGCTGTGCCTTGGAATGCTAG
TTGGAGTAATAAATCTCTGGAACAGATTTGGAATCACACGACCTGGATGGAGTGGGACAGAGAAATTAAC
AATTACACAAGCTTAATACACTCCTTAATTGAAGAATCGCAAAACCAGCAAGAAAAGAATGAACAAGAAT
TATTGGAATTAGATAAATGGGCAAGTTTGTGGAATTGGTTTAACATAACAAATTGGCTGTGGTATATAAA
ATTATTCATAATGATAGTAGGAGGCTTGGTAGGTTTAAGAATAGTTTTTGCTGTACTTTCTATAGTGAAT
AGAGTTAGGCAGGGATATTCACCATTATCGTTTCAGACCCACCTCCCAACCCCGAGGGGACCCGACAGGC
CCGAAGGAATAGAAGAAGAAGGTGGAGAGAGAGACAGAGACAGATCCATTCGATTAGTGAACGGATCTCG
ACGGTATCGATCACGAGACTAGCCTCGAGCAGCAGCCCCCTTCACCGAGGGCCTATTTCCCATGATTCCT
TCATATTTGCATATACGATACAAGGCTGTTAGAGAGATAATTGGAATTAATTTGACTGTAAACACAAAGA
TATTAGTACAAAATACGTGACGTAGAAAGTAATAATTTCTTGGGTAGTTTGCAGTTTTAAAATTATGTTT
TAAAATGGACTATCATATGCCAAGTACGCCCCCTATTGACGTCAATGACGGTAAATGGCCCGCCTGGCAT
TATGCCCAGTACATGACCTTATGGGACTTTCCTACTTGGCAGTACATCTACGTATTAGTCATCGCTATTA
CCATGGTGATGCGGTTTTGGCAGTACATCAATGGGCGTGGATAGCGGTTTGACTCACGGGGATTTCCAAG
TCTCCACCCCATTGACGTCAATGGGAGTTTGTTTTGGCACCAAAATCAACGGGACTTTCCAAAATGTCGT
AACAACTCCGCCCCATTGACGCAAATGGGCGGTAGGCGTGTACGGTGGGAGGTCTATATAAGCAGAGCTG
GTTTAGTGAACCGTCAGATCCGCTAGCGCTACCGGTTTAATTAACCTGACAATGGAGATGGAGCAGGAGA
AAATGACGATGAATAAAGAGCTTAGCCCAGACGCTGCCGCATATTGCTGTTCAGCGTGCCATGGTGACGA
AACATGGAGCTATAACCATCCTATACGAGGCAGAGCAAAGAGCAGAAGCTTGTCTGCGTCCCCAGCCCTC
GGGTCTACTAAGGAATTCCGCCGAACTAGAAGTCTCCACGGGCCTTGTCCTGTGACCACATTTGGGCCCA
AGGCATGTGTTCTTCAGAATCCGCAGACAATCATGCACATTCAGGATCCAGCTTCCCAGAGGCTCACGTG
GAATAAGAGTCCAAAGTCCGTTCTCGTAATCAAAAAAATGCGGGATGCGTCACTCCTCCAACCGTTCAAA
GAGCTTTGCACACACTTGATGGAAGAAAATATGATCGTTTACGTCGAAAAGAAAGTACTCGAGGACCCGG
CGATCGCTTCTGATGAAAGTTTTGGCGCTGTGAAAAAAAAATTTTGTACGTTTCGGGAAGATTACGACGA
CATATCCAATCAGATCGACTTTATAATCTGTTTGGGAGGGGACGGGACGCTTCTGTATGCATCCTCCCTT
TTTCAGGGCAGCGTTCCACCTGTCATGGCATTCCATCTCGGCTCTCTTGGTTTTCTCACGCCATTCTCTT
TTGAGAACTTTCAATCTCAGGTAACGCAGGTCATAGAGGGTAACGCCGCCGTTGTTTTGCGCTCCCGCCT
GAAAGTCAGGGTTGTAAAGGAACTGCGAGGGAAGAAAACAGCCGTCCATAACGGTCTCGGAGAAAACGGG
AGTCAAGCAGCCGGCCTGGACATGGATGTAGGCAAACAGGCTATGCAATATCAAGTCCTGAACGAAGTTG
TTATCGACCGCGGCCCGAGTTCCTACCTCAGTAACGTAGACGTATATCTGGACGGTCATTTGATTACCAC
GGTCCAAGGTGATGGGGTTATCGTGAGCACACCCACCGGGTCCACAGCCTATGCAGCCGCTGCAGGTGCG
TCAATGATCCACCCAAACGTGCCGGCCATAATGATCACACCGATTTGTCCTCACTCACTCTCTTTCCGAC
CGATAGTAGTACCGGCCGGAGTAGAGTTGAAAATTATGCTGTCCCCTGAAGCGCGGAATACCGCTTGGGT
GTCCTTCGATGGGAGAAAACGGCAGGAAATCCGGCACGGGGATTCCATAAGTATCACCACTTCCTGCTAT
CCTCTGCCGAGCATTTGTGTGCGCGACCCGGTATCAGATTGGTTTGAATCCCTGGCTCAATGTCTTCATT
GGAACGTTCGCAAGAAGCAGGCTCATTTTGAGGAGGAAGAGGAAGAAGAAGAGGAGGGCGGAGGCAGCGC
GGCCGCAGGCGACTACAAAGACCATGACGGTGATTATAAAGATCATGACATTGATTACAAGGATGACGAT
GACAAGTAATAAGAATTCTCGACCTCGAGACAAATGGCAGTATTCATCCACAATTTTAAAAGAAAAGGGG
GGATTGGGGGGTACAGTGCAGGGGAAAGAATAGTAGACATAATAGCAACAGACATACAAACTAAAGAATT
ACAAAAACAAATTACAAAAATTCAAAATTTTCGGGTTTATTACAGGGACAGCAGAGATCCACTTTGGCCG
CGGCTCGAGGGGGTTGGGGTTGCGCCTTTTCCAAGGCAGCCCTGGGTTTGCGCAGGGACGCGGCTGCTCT
GGGCGTGGTTCCGGGAAACGCAGCGGCGCCGACCCTGGGTCTCGCACATTCTTCACGTCCGTTCGCAGCG
TCACCCGGATCTTCGCCGCTACCCTTGTGGGCCCCCCGGCGACGCTTCCTGCTCCGCCCCTAAGTCGGGA
AGGTTCCTTGCGGTTCGCGGCGTGCCGGACGTGACAAACGGAAGCCGCACGTCTCACTAGTACCCTCGCA
GACGGACAGCGCCAGGGAGCAATGGCAGCGCGCCGACCGCGATGGGCTGTGGCCAATAGCGGCTGCTCAG
CAGGGCGCGCCGAGAGCAGCGGCCGGGAAGGGGCGGTGCGGGAGGCGGGGTGTGGGGCGGTAGTGTGGGC
CCTGTTCCTGCCCGCGCGGTGTTCCGCATTCTGCAAGCCTCCGGAGCGCACGTCGGCAGTCGGCTCCCTC
GTTGACCGAATCACCGACCTCTCTCCCCAGGGGGATCCACCGGAGCTTACCATGACCGAGTACAAGCCCA
CGGTGCGCCTCGCCACCCGCGACGACGTCCCCAGGGCCGTACGCACCCTCGCCGCCGCGTTCGCCGACTA
CCCCGCCACGCGCCACACCGTCGATCCGGACCGCCACATCGAGCGGGTCACCGAGCTGCAAGAACTCTTC
CTCACGCGCGTCGGGCTCGACATCGGCAAGGTGTGGGTCGCGGACGACGGCGCCGCGGTGGCGGTCTGGA
CC
