>Addgene plasmid #233888 | pLJC2-NADK-3xFLAG | depositor partial sequence | sequence record 460301 | insert
ATGGAGATGGAGCAGGAGAAAATGACGATGAATAAAGAGCTTAGCCCAGACGCTGCCGCATATTGCTGTT
CAGCGTGCCATGGTGACGAAACATGGAGCTATAACCATCCTATACGAGGCAGAGCAAAGAGCAGAAGCTT
GTCTGCGTCCCCAGCCCTCGGGTCTACTAAGGAATTCCGCCGAACTAGAAGTCTCCACGGGCCTTGTCCT
GTGACCACATTTGGGCCCAAGGCATGTGTTCTTCAGAATCCGCAGACAATCATGCACATTCAGGATCCAG
CTTCCCAGAGGCTCACGTGGAATAAGAGTCCAAAGTCCGTTCTCGTAATCAAAAAAATGCGGGATGCGTC
ACTCCTCCAACCGTTCAAAGAGCTTTGCACACACTTGATGGAAGAAAATATGATCGTTTACGTCGAAAAG
AAAGTACTCGAGGACCCGGCGATCGCTTCTGATGAAAGTTTTGGCGCTGTGAAAAAAAAATTTTGTACGT
TTCGGGAAGATTACGACGACATATCCAATCAGATCGACTTTATAATCTGTTTGGGAGGGGACGGGACGCT
TCTGTATGCATCCTCCCTTTTTCAGGGCAGCGTTCCACCTGTCATGGCATTCCATCTCGGCTCTCTTGGT
TTTCTCACGCCATTCTCTTTTGAGAACTTTCAATCTCAGGTAACGCAGGTCATAGAGGGTAACGCCGCCG
TTGTTTTGCGCTCCCGCCTGAAAGTCAGGGTTGTAAAGGAACTGCGAGGGAAGAAAACAGCCGTCCATAA
CGGTCTCGGAGAAAACGGGAGTCAAGCAGCCGGCCTGGACATGGATGTAGGCAAACAGGCTATGCAATAT
CAAGTCCTGAACGAAGTTGTTATCGACCGCGGCCCGAGTTCCTACCTCAGTAACGTAGACGTATATCTGG
ACGGTCATTTGATTACCACGGTCCAAGGTGATGGGGTTATCGTGAGCACACCCACCGGGTCCACAGCCTA
TGCAGCCGCTGCAGGTGCGTCAATGATCCACCCAAACGTGCCGGCCATAATGATCACACCGATTTGTCCT
CACTCACTCTCTTTCCGACCGATAGTAGTACCGGCCGGAGTAGAGTTGAAAATTATGCTGTCCCCTGAAG
CGCGGAATACCGCTTGGGTGTCCTTCGATGGGAGAAAACGGCAGGAAATCCGGCACGGGGATTCCATAAG
TATCACCACTTCCTGCTATCCTCTGCCGAGCATTTGTGTGCGCGACCCGGTATCAGATTGGTTTGAATCC
CTGGCTCAATGTCTTCATTGGAACGTTCGCAAGAAGCAGGCTCATTTTGAGGAGGAAGAGGAAGAAGAAG
AGGAGGGCGGAGGCAGCGCGGCCGCAGGCGACTACAAAGACCATGACGGTGATTATAAAGATCATGACAT
TGATTACAAGGATGACGATGACAAGTAATAA
